Addgene plasmid #80336: pAAV2.5-THP-GFP
Purpose: Fluorescent Reporter for Dopaminergic Neuron Differentiation
Depositing lab: Kwang-Soo Kim. Depositing organization: McLean Hospital. Publication: Expression of transgenes in midbrain dopamine neurons using the tyrosine hydroxylase promoter. Oh MS, Hong SJ, Huh Y, Kim KS. Gene Ther. 2009 Mar;16(3):437-40. doi: 10.1038/gt.2008.148. Epub 2008 Sep 18. PubMed 18800154.
Backbone
  Vector backbone: pAAV2.5
  Backbone size w/o insert (bp): 4245
  Total vector size (bp): 6745
  Vector type: AAV
Growth in bacteria
  Bacterial resistance: Ampicillin, 100 μg/mL
  Growth temperature: 37°C
  Growth strain: NEB Stable
  Copy number: Unknown
Gene/Insert
  Gene/Insert name: rat TH promoter
  Species: R. norvegicus (rat)
  Insert size (bp): 2500
  GenBank ID: AF014956
  Entrez Gene: Th (a.k.a. The)
  Promoter: rat Tyrosine hydroxylase
  Cloning method: Restriction Enzyme; 5′ cloning site Sfi I (destroyed during cloning); 3′ cloning site Alu I (not destroyed)
  Sequencing primers: 5′ GAGTGGCCAACTCCATCACT; 3′ GAGTTCATGCGCTTCAAGGT
Terms and licenses: Academic/Nonprofit Terms; Industry Terms: Not Available to Industry
How to cite: pAAV2.5-THP-GFP was a gift from Kwang-Soo Kim (Addgene plasmid # 80336 ; http://n2t.net/addgene:80336 ; RRID:Addgene_80336)
