[The description below was written by a language model from this plasmid's Addgene catalogue record and the feature table of its GenBank file.]
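Description:
pAAV2.5-THP-GFP is an adeno-associated virus transfer plasmid built on the pAAV2.5 backbone, designed to express a green fluorescent reporter selectively in dopaminergic neurons. It is maintained in E. coli through a high-copy ColE1/pUC-type origin and selected with ampicillin via the beta-lactamase gene under its own promoter. An f1 bacteriophage origin is also present in the backbone. The catalogue lists a recombination-deficient growth strain, which is a common choice for keeping the repeat-rich ITRs intact.

The payload lies between two AAV2 inverted terminal repeats, which are the cis elements required for replication and packaging of the intervening DNA into AAV particles when rep, cap and helper functions are supplied in trans. According to the catalogue, the insert is an approximately 2.5 kb fragment of the rat tyrosine hydroxylase (Th) promoter. The feature table does not annotate this promoter, but the unannotated stretch between the left ITR and the reporter matches the stated size and position. Downstream sit a Kozak consensus sequence, a mammalian codon-optimised EGFP coding sequence and the human growth hormone polyadenylation signal. Because tyrosine hydroxylase is the rate-limiting enzyme of catecholamine synthesis, its promoter restricts EGFP expression to TH-positive cells.

The recorded purpose is a fluorescent reporter for dopaminergic neuron differentiation, and the associated work concerns transgene expression in midbrain dopamine neurons. The sequence record is 6727 bp, slightly shorter than the 6745 bp total given in the catalogue.
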