LOCUS       Exported 6727 bp ds-DNA circular SYN 12-MAY-2021
DEFINITION  Fluorescent Reporter for Dopaminergic Neuron Differentiation.
ACCESSION   .
VERSION     .
KEYWORDS    pAAV2.5-THP-GFP
SOURCE      synthetic DNA construct
  ORGANISM  synthetic DNA construct
REFERENCE   1 (bases 1 to 6727)
  AUTHORS   Oh MS, Hong SJ, Huh Y, Kim KS
  TITLE     Expression of transgenes in midbrain dopamine neurons using the
            tyrosine hydroxylase promoter.
  JOURNAL   Gene Ther. 2009 Mar;16(3):437-40. doi: 10.1038/gt.2008.148. Epub
            2008 Sep 18.
  PUBMED    18800154
REFERENCE   2 (bases 1 to 6727)
  AUTHORS   .
  TITLE     Direct Submission
  JOURNAL   Exported May 12, 2021 from SnapGene Server 1.1.58
            http://www.snapgene.com
FEATURES             Location/Qualifiers
     source          1..6727
                     /organism="synthetic DNA construct"
                     /mol_type="other DNA"
     repeat_region   1..130
                     /label=AAV2 ITR (alternate)
                     /note="Functional equivalent of wild-type AAV2 ITR"
     regulatory      2694..2703
                     /regulatory_class="other"
                     /note="vertebrate consensus sequence for strong initiation
                     of translation (Kozak, 1987)"
     CDS             2700..3419
                     /codon_start=1
                     /product="the original enhanced GFP (Yang et al., 1996)"
                     /label=EGFP
                     /note="mammalian codon-optimized"
                     /translation="MVSKGEELFTGVVPILVELDGDVNGHKFSVSGEGEGDATYGKLTL
                     KFICTTGKLPVPWPTLVTTLTYGVQCFSRYPDHMKQHDFFKSAMPEGYVQERTIFFKDD
                     GNYKTRAEVKFEGDTLVNRIELKGIDFKEDGNILGHKLEYNYNSHNVYIMADKQKNGIK
                     VNFKIRHNIEDGSVQLADHYQQNTPIGDGPVLLPDNHYLSTQSALSKDPNEKRDHMVLL
                     EFVTAAGITLGMDELYK"
     CDS             2700..3416
                     /codon_start=1
                     /product="enhanced GFP"
                     /label=EGFP
                     /translation="MVSKGEELFTGVVPILVELDGDVNGHKFSVSGEGEGDATYGKLTL
                     KFICTTGKLPVPWPTLVTTLTYGVQCFSRYPDHMKQHDFFKSAMPEGYVQERTIFFKDD
                     GNYKTRAEVKFEGDTLVNRIELKGIDFKEDGNILGHKLEYNYNSHNVYIMADKQKNGIK
                     VNFKIRHNIEDGSVQLADHYQQNTPIGDGPVLLPDNHYLSTQSALSKDPNEKRDHMVLL
                     EFVTAAGITLGMDELYK"
     primer_bind     complement(2745..2766)
                     /label=EGFP-N
                     /note="EGFP, reverse primer"
     primer_bind     complement(3006..3025)
                     /label=EXFP-R
                     /note="For distinguishing EGFP variants, reverse primer"
     primer_bind     3353..3374
                     /label=EGFP-C
                     /note="EGFP, forward primer"
     polyA_signal    3474..3950
                     /label=hGH poly(A) signal
                     /note="human growth hormone polyadenylation signal"
     primer_bind     complement(3673..3692)
                     /label=hGH-PA-R
                     /note="Human growth hormone terminator, reverse primer"
     repeat_region   3990..4130
                     /label=AAV2 ITR
                     /note="inverted terminal repeat of adeno-associated virus
                     serotype 2"
     repeat_region   3990..4119
                     /label=AAV2 ITR
     rep_origin      4205..4660
                     /direction=RIGHT
                     /label=f1 ori
                     /note="f1 bacteriophage origin of replication; arrow
                     indicates direction of (+) strand synthesis"
     primer_bind     complement(4292..4311)
                     /label=F1ori-R
                     /note="F1 origin, reverse primer"
     primer_bind     4502..4523
                     /label=F1ori-F
                     /note="F1 origin, forward primer"
     primer_bind     complement(4677..4696)
                     /label=pRS-marker
                     /note="pRS vectors, use to sequence yeast selectable
                     marker"
     primer_bind     4796..4818
                     /label=pGEX 3'
                     /note="pGEX vectors, reverse primer"
     primer_bind     complement(4856..4874)
                     /label=pBRforEco
                     /note="pBR322 vectors, upsteam of EcoRI site, forward
                     primer"
     promoter        4942..5046
                     /gene="bla"
                     /label=AmpR promoter
     CDS             5047..5907
                     /codon_start=1
                     /gene="bla"
                     /product="beta-lactamase"
                     /label=AmpR
                     /note="confers resistance to ampicillin, carbenicillin, and
                     related antibiotics"
                     /translation="MSIQHFRVALIPFFAAFCLPVFAHPETLVKVKDAEDQLGARVGYI
                     ELDLNSGKILESFRPEERFPMMSTFKVLLCGAVLSRIDAGQEQLGRRIHYSQNDLVEYS
                     PVTEKHLTDGMTVRELCSAAITMSDNTAANLLLTTIGGPKELTAFLHNMGDHVTRLDRW
                     EPELNEAIPNDERDTTMPVAMATTLRKLLTGELLTLASRQQLIDWMEADKVAGPLLRSA
                     LPAGWFIADKSGAGERGSRGIIAALGPDGKPSRIVVIYTTGSQATMDERNRQIAEIGAS
                     LIKHW"
     primer_bind     complement(5265..5284)
                     /label=Amp-R
                     /note="Ampicillin resistance gene, reverse primer"
     rep_origin      6078..6666
                     /direction=RIGHT
                     /label=ori
                     /note="high-copy-number ColE1/pMB1/pBR322/pUC origin of
                     replication"
     primer_bind     6567..6586
                     /label=pBR322ori-F
                     /note="pBR322 origin, forward primer"
ORIGIN
        1 cctgcaggca gctgcgcgct cgctcgctca ctgaggccgc ccgggcgtcg ggcgaccttt
       61 ggtcgcccgg cctcagtgag cgagcgagcg cgcagagagg gagtggccaa ctccatcact
      121 aggggttcct gcggccgcac gcgaggcctc ttgggattct tctcatcaaa aagggcatgg
      181 gacacagcta aagcgtccag ggctcctctg tgcccacaga tgccttagat cttggcacaa
      241 tgtagtcagc cagctccgtg tgtgtgtgtg tgtgtttgca tgtatctcac agacagtgca
      301 caatggcctg gatgtgaaca gaggcaagag tctgggccag cagttgtctc ccaggagggt
      361 ccaaagacat cgtattttca agtttaggcc aggtgctcac ttgggtgagc tcagacacag
      421 acaaaggtct ggagagcaca cattccccac ccccacccag ctcctatgca agcacctcca
      481 gccgagacaa gaaaacgaat taaaaagcaa tatttgtgtc agcgtaagac atttgccgaa
      541 aggttaaatc cacactcgtg gtgctgcaca gcagccccct gtgcaggatt tgttaggcac
      601 agctccctcc taccccgtgc cacctgagca aatgccaggc tgggtgggct ggaaccagcc
      661 tgggcttgcc tcaccctgga atccccagca ccctccaaag gaggaccctg ggagtgggca
      721 tagacgccct tcaggtgtgg gcaacagccc ccagtcctca ggatgaaagg ctaaggtgca
      781 gccagctctg ccttcacggt gggaatgtct ctatgtgagc cctttctggg ctgtgaagaa
      841 cgctctgaga agggtcctgg gaccctggat aggccagagc tgtgctgggc atgtagagac
      901 aggagtgggc taaagcagca aaggcactga ccaaggaaga gttcagagag gagcgtggaa
      961 tatggggagg ggttcatagt aagagagagc aggcagtgga gagtaaatag tcactgagcc
     1021 ggggtttatg gggtttgtag gagcttactc agagaaagta gatgagagat gccatgccag
     1081 tctgagtatc acagagcccc aggctctcct gggaacggaa ctgtgagggc cagaaggtca
     1141 gcaagggagg ttagggagag ttccttttgt actgactcag catttatcct gctcccaggg
     1201 ggcaatgggg gccagtgagg gatgcagagc aaggcagtga tgtggcaggc agttcctgtt
     1261 gtgaaagagc tgggaaggga gcgggctggg cctggtacgt acagcaggcc atttctgagg
     1321 gtccgagtgc tgtctaggag gtgcagtgag acttcagtga tcagccagaa cagaagctaa
     1381 gcggggtggg gactgcgagt tcaggcttct gggtcttgca aatatccaga atgctaaatc
     1441 ctcagaaccc cagggtggcc attttcagag tgggttttgt cctttgggca cttgtgcaga
     1501 ctccaatatc cagagggata aggatggtac tcttcagtac ccttagtgag aggacacttt
     1561 tctctgaagg gcttgaatgt gccgagccat tacctgaagg aaggaaatga ctccagggac
     1621 ataggatggg cccagcacaa ctcacctgct acagagaaag gtcccctccc tggtctcctt
     1681 agagatcctg tttccctggc tgaggaagct agggtggatc tttgtgtaag tgggtgtgga
     1741 tgctaactgg aaaacaaaag gtcacttact gttagacctc ggggtaccat ggaagagatg
     1801 atcactgagt gtgcccttac atggggacca gctgagaatg gggctaccac tagctcgaga
     1861 ccatgataca gggaataagt gtgcatttgg gggtagggag tggctcagaa tactcttaac
     1921 caaagcagag gtttgctccc acaggaaggt gaggtcagaa ggccttaggg agctgccagg
     1981 ggctagggtt ggcaccatct cccaggctgt gtctttaagg agatgataat cagagggata
     2041 gaaccttgca aaagtgggcc agtcttggga atactataga ggaatagcct tctggaacat
     2101 tctgtgtctc ataggacctg cctggggatc cagccccagt gccagcacat ataccgactg
     2161 gggcagtgaa tagatagtac actttgttac atgggctggg gggaacatgg cccatgtcct
     2221 ggaggggact ttatgacaga catccaaaaa tccagtgaga gggcttctag atttgtctcc
     2281 aaaggttata gttctaacat gagcccttag gaaatccagc atggttctcc ctgtgtgccc
     2341 tggtttggtt agagagctct agcggtctcc tgtcccacag aataccagcc agcccctgcc
     2401 ctacgtcgtg cctcgggctg agggtgattc agaggcaggt gcctgtgaca gtggatgcaa
     2461 ttagatctaa tgggacggag gcctttctcg tcgccctcgc tccatgccca cccccgcctc
     2521 cctcaggcac agcaggcgtg gagaggatgc gcaggaggta ggaggtgggg gacccagagg
     2581 ggctttgacg tcagcctggc ctttaaagag ggcgcctgcc tggcgagggc tgtggagaca
     2641 gaactcggga ccaccagagg aattcgagct cggtacccgg ggatcctcta gacgccacca
     2701 tggtgagcaa gggcgaggag ctgttcaccg gggtggtgcc catcctggtc gagctggacg
     2761 gcgacgtaaa cggccacaag ttcagcgtgt ccggcgaggg cgagggcgat gccacctacg
     2821 gcaagctgac cctgaagttc atctgcacca ccggcaagct gcccgtgccc tggcccaccc
     2881 tcgtgaccac cctgacctac ggcgtgcagt gcttcagccg ctaccccgac cacatgaagc
     2941 agcacgactt cttcaagtcc gccatgcccg aaggctacgt ccaggagcgc accatcttct
     3001 tcaaggacga cggcaactac aagacccgcg ccgaggtgaa gttcgagggc gacaccctgg
     3061 tgaaccgcat cgagctgaag ggcatcgact tcaaggagga cggcaacatc ctggggcaca
     3121 agctggagta caactacaac agccacaacg tctatatcat ggccgacaag cagaagaacg
     3181 gcatcaaggt gaacttcaag atccgccaca acatcgagga cggcagcgtg cagctcgccg
     3241 accactacca gcagaacacc cccatcggcg acggccccgt gctgctgccc gacaaccact
     3301 acctgagcac ccagtccgcc ctgagcaaag accccaacga gaagcgcgat cacatggtcc
     3361 tgctggagtt cgtgaccgcc gccgggatca ctctcggcat ggacgagctg tacaagtaat
     3421 ctagagtcga cctgcagaag cttgcctcga gcagcgctgc tcgagagatc tacgggtggc
     3481 atccctgtga cccctcccca gtgcctctcc tggccctgga agttgccact ccagtgccca
     3541 ccagccttgt cctaataaaa ttaagttgca tcattttgtc tgactaggtg tccttctata
     3601 atattatggg gtggaggggg gtggtatgga gcaaggggca agttgggaag acaacctgta
     3661 gggcctgcgg ggtctattgg gaaccaagct ggagtgcagt ggcacaatct tggctcactg
     3721 caatctccgc ctcctgggtt caagcgattc tcctgcctca gcctcccgag ttgttgggat
     3781 tccaggcatg catgaccagg ctcagctaat ttttgttttt ttggtagaga cggggtttca
     3841 ccatattggc caggctggtc tccaactcct aatctcaggt gatctaccca ccttggcctc
     3901 ccaaattgct gggattacag gcgtgaacca ctgctccctt ccctgtcctt ctgattttgt
     3961 aggtaaccac gtgcggaccg agcggccgca ggaaccccta gtgatggagt tggccactcc
     4021 ctctctgcgc gctcgctcgc tcactgaggc cgggcgacca aaggtcgccc gacgcccggg
     4081 ctttgcccgg gcggcctcag tgagcgagcg agcgcgcagc tgcctgcagg ggcgcctgat
     4141 gcggtatttt ctccttacgc atctgtgcgg tatttcacac cgcatannnn nnnnnnnnnn
     4201 nnnnnnnnnn nnnnnnnnnn nnnnnnnnnn nnnnnnnnnn nnnnnnnnnn nnnnnnnnnn
     4261 nnnnnnnnnn nnnnnnnnnn nnnnnnnnnn nnnnnnnnnn nnnnnnnnnn nnnnnnnnnn
     4321 nnnnnnnncn nnnnnnnnnn nnnnnnnnnn nnnnnnnnnn nnnnnnnnnn nnnnnnnnnn
     4381 nnnnnnnnnn nnnnnnnnnn nnnnnnnnnn nnnnnnnnnn nnnnnnnnnn nnnnnnnnnn
     4441 nnnnnnnnnn nnnnnnnnnn nnnnnnnnnn cctttgacgt tggagtccac gttctttaat
     4501 agtggactct tgttccaaac tggaacaaca ctcaacccta tctcgggcta ttcttttgat
     4561 ttataaggga ttttgccgat ttcggcctat tggttaaaaa atgagctgat ttaacaaaaa
     4621 tttaacgcga attttaacaa aatattaacg tttacaattt tatggtgcac tctcagtaca
     4681 atctgctctg atgccgcata gttaagccag ccccgacacc cgccaacacc cgctgacgcg
     4741 ccctgacggg cttgtctgct cccggcatcc gcttacagac aagctgtgac cgtctccggg
     4801 agctgcatgt gtcagaggtt ttcaccgtca tcaccgaaac gcgcgagacg aaagggcctc
     4861 gtgatacgcc tatttttata ggttaatgtc atgataataa tggtttctta gacgtcaggt
     4921 ggcacttttc ggggaaatgt gcgcggaacc cctatttgtt tatttttcta aatacattca
     4981 aatatgtatc cgctcatgag acaataaccc tgataaatgc ttcaataata ttgaaaaagg
     5041 aagagtatga gtattcaaca tttccgtgtc gcccttattc ccttttttgc ggcattttgc
     5101 cttcctgttt ttgctcaccc agaaacgctg gtgaaagtaa aagatgctga agatcagttg
     5161 ggtgcacgag tgggttacat cgaactggat ctcaacagcg gtaagatcct tgagagtttt
     5221 cgccccgaag aacgttttcc aatgatgagc acttttaaag ttctgctatg tggcgcggta
     5281 ttatcccgta ttgacgccgg gcaagagcaa ctcggtcgcc gcatacacta ttctcagaat
     5341 gacttggttg agtactcacc agtcacagaa aagcatctta cggatggcat gacagtaaga
     5401 gaattatgca gtgctgccat aaccatgagt gataacactg cggccaactt acttctgaca
     5461 acgatcggag gaccgaagga gctaaccgct tttttgcaca acatggggga tcatgtaact
     5521 cgccttgatc gttgggaacc ggagctgaat gaagccatac caaacgacga gcgtgacacc
     5581 acgatgcctg tagcaatggc aacaacgttg cgcaaactat taactggcga actacttact
     5641 ctagcttccc ggcaacaatt aatagactgg atggaggcgg ataaagttgc aggaccactt
     5701 ctgcgctcgg cccttccggc tggctggttt attgctgata aatctggagc cggtgagcgt
     5761 gggtctcgcg gtatcattgc agcactgggg ccagatggta agccctcccg tatcgtagtt
     5821 atctacacga cggggagtca ggcaactatg gatgaacgaa atagacagat cgctgagata
     5881 ggtgcctcac tgattaagca ttggtaactg tcagaccaag tttactcata tatactttag
     5941 attgatttaa aacttcattt ttaatttaaa aggatctagg tgaagatcct ttttgataat
     6001 ctcatgacca aaatccctta acgtgagttt tcgttccact gagcgtcaga ccccgtagaa
     6061 aagatcaaag gatcttcttg agatcctttt tttctgcgcg taatctgctg cttgcaaaca
     6121 aaaaaaccac cgctaccagc ggtggtttgt ttgccggatc aagagctacc aactcttttt
     6181 ccgaaggtaa ctggcttcag cagagcgcag ataccaaata ctgtccttct agtgtagccg
     6241 tagttaggcc accacttcaa gaactctgta gcaccgccta catacctcgc tctgctaatc
     6301 ctgttaccag tggctgctgc cagtggcgat aagtcgtgtc ttaccgggtt ggactcaaga
     6361 cgatagttac cggataaggc gcagcggtcg ggctgaacgg ggggttcgtg cacacagccc
     6421 agcttggagc gaacgaccta caccgaactg agatacctac agcgtgagct atgagaaagc
     6481 gccacgcttc ccgaagggag aaaggcggac aggtatccgg taagcggcag ggtcggaaca
     6541 ggagagcgca cgagggagct tccaggggga aacgcctggt atctttatag tcctgtcggg
     6601 tttcgccacc tctgacttga gcgtcgattt ttgtgatgct cgtcaggggg gcggagccta
     6661 tggaaaaacg ccagcaacgc ggccttttta cggttcctgg ccttttgctg gccttttgct
     6721 cacatgt
//
