>Addgene plasmid #80336 | pAAV2.5-THP-GFP | addgene partial sequence | sequence record 153397 | EGFP-N 5'-CGTCGCCGTCCAGCTCGACCAG-3'
GCTCCTCGCCCTTGCTCACCATGGTGGCGTCTAGAGGATCCCCGGGTACCGAGCTCGAATTCCTCTGGTG
GTCCCGAGTTCTGTCTCCACAGCCCTCGCCAGGCAGGCGCCCTCTTTAAAGGCCAGGCTGACGTCAAAGC
CCCTCTGGGTCCCCCACCTCCTACCTCCTGCGCATCCTCTCCACGCCTGCTGTGCCTGAGGGAGGCGGGG
GTGGGCATGGAGCGAGGGCGACGAGAAAGGCCTCCGTCCCATTAGATCTAATTGCATCCACTGTCACAGG
CACCTGCCTCTGAATCACCCTCAGCCCGAGGCACGACGTAGGGCAGGGGCTGGCTGGTATTCTGTGGGAC
AGGAGACCGCTAGAGCTCTCTAACCAAACCAGGGCACACAGGGAGAACCATGCTGGATTTCCTAAGGGCT
CATGTTAGAACTATAACCTTTGGAGACAAATCTAGAAGCCCTCTCACTGGATTTTTGGATGTCTGTCATA
AAGTCCCCTCCAGGACATGGGCCATGTTCCCCCCAGCCCATGTAACAAAGTGTACTATCTATTCACTGCC
CCAGTCGGTATATGTGCTGGCACTGGGGCTGGATCCCCAGGCAGGTCCTATGAGACACAGAATGTTCCAG
AAGGCTATTCCTCTATAGTATTCCCAAGACTGGCCCACTTTTGCAAGGTTCTATCCCTCTGATTATCATC
TCCTTAAAGACACAGCCTGGGAGATGGTGCCAACCCTAGCCCCTGGCAGCTCCCTAAGGCCTTCTGACCT
CACCTTCCTGTGGGAGCAAACCTCTGCTTTGGTTAAGAGTATTCTGAGCCACTCCCTACCCCCAAATGCA
CACTTATTCCCTGTATCATGGTCTCGAGCTAGTGGTAGCCCCATTCTCAG
