>Addgene plasmid #80336 | pAAV2.5-THP-GFP | addgene partial sequence | sequence record 153398 | C-CMV-24 5'-TATTAGGACAAGGCTGGTGGGCAC-3'
CAGGGCCAGGAGAGGCACTGGGGAGGGGTCACAGGGATGCCACCCGTAGATCTCTCGAGCAGCGCTGCTC
GAGGCAAGCTTCTGCAGGTCGACTCTAGATTACTTGTACAGCTCGTCCATGCCGAGAGTGATCCCGGCGG
CGGTCACGAACTCCAGCAGGACCATGTGATCGCGCTTCTCGTTGGGGTCTTTGCTCAGGGCGGACTGGGT
GCTCAGGTAGTGGTTGTCGGGCAGCAGCACGGGGCCGTCGCCGATGGGGGTGTTCTGCTGGTAGTGGTCG
GCGAGCTGCACGCTGCCGTCCTCGATGTTGTGGCGGATCTTGAAGTTCACCTTGATGCCGTTCTTCTGCT
TGTCGGCCATGATATAGACGTTGTGGCTGTTGTAGTTGTACTCCAGCTTGTGCCCCAGGATGTTGCCGTC
CTCCTTGAAGTCGATGCCCTTCAGCTCGATGCGGTTCACCAGGGTGTCGCCCTCGAACTTCACCTCGGCG
CGGGTCTTGTAGTTGCCGTCGTCCTTGAAGAAGATGGTGCGCTCCTGGACGTAGCCTTCGGGCATGGCGG
ACTTGAAGAAGTCGTGCTGCTTCATGTGGTCGGGGTAGCGGCTGAAGCACTGCACGCCGTAGGTCAGGGT
GGTCACGAGGGTGGGCCAGGGCACGGGCAGCTTGCCGGTGGTGCAGATGAACTTCAGGGTCAGCTTGCCG
TAGGTGGCATCGCCCTCGCCCTCGCCGGACACGCTGAACTTGTGGCCGTTTACGTCGCCGTCCAGCTCGA
CCAGGATGGGCACCACCCCGGTGAACAGCTCCTCGCCCTTGCTCACCATGGTGGCGTCTAGAGGATCCCC
GGGTACCGAGCTCGAATTCCTCTGGTGGTCCCGAGTTCTGTCTCCACAGCCCTCGCCAGGCAGGCGCCCT
CTTTAAAGGCCAGGCTGACGTCAAAGCCCCTCTGGGTCCCCCACCTCCTACCTCCTGCGCATCCTCTCCA
CGCCTGCTGTGCCTG
