>Addgene plasmid #80336 | pAAV2.5-THP-GFP | addgene partial sequence | sequence record 154375 | pBR322ori-F 5'-GGGAAACGCCTGGTATCTTT-3'
ACTTGAGCGTCGATTTTTGTGATGCTCGTCAGGGGGGCGGAGCCTATGGAAAAACGCCAGCAACGCGGCC
TTTTTACGGTTCCTGGCCTTTTGCTGGCCTTTTGCTCACATGTCCTGCAGGCAGCTGCGCGCTC
